Addgene plasmid #83745: MSCV-6NBC-GFP-PGK-Puro-Barcode68
Purpose: individual 6N barcode to make barcoded cell line variants
Depositing lab: Monte Winslow. Depositing organization: Stanford University. Publication: An in vivo multiplexed small-molecule screening platform. Gruner BM, Schulze CJ, Yang D, Ogasawara D, Dix MM, Rogers ZN, Chuang CH, McFarland CD, Chiou SH, Brown JM, Cravatt BF, Bogyo M, Winslow MM. Nat Methods. 2016 Sep 12. doi: 10.1038/nmeth.3992. PubMed 27617390.
Backbone
  Vector backbone: MSCV
  Vector type: Retroviral
  Selectable markers: Puromycin
Growth in bacteria
  Bacterial resistance: Ampicillin, 100 μg/mL
  Growth temperature: 37°C
  Growth strain: DH5alpha
  Copy number: High Copy
Gene/Insert
  Gene/Insert name: Barcode68
  Species: Synthetic
  Cloning method: Restriction Enzyme; 5′ cloning site BglII (destroyed during cloning); 3′ cloning site EcoRI (not destroyed)
  Sequencing primers: 5′ CCCTTGAACCTCCTCGTTCGACC
Terms and licenses: Academic/Nonprofit Terms; Industry Terms: Not Available to Industry
How to cite: MSCV-6NBC-GFP-PGK-Puro-Barcode68 was a gift from Monte Winslow (Addgene plasmid # 83745 ; http://n2t.net/addgene:83745 ; RRID:Addgene_83745)
