[The description below was written by a language model from this plasmid's Addgene catalogue record and the feature table of its GenBank file.]
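Description:
MSCV-6NBC-GFP-PGK-Puro-Barcode68 is a 7,018 bp gammaretroviral transfer vector built on the murine stem cell virus (MSCV) backbone. It is one member of a series of plasmids that each carry a distinct synthetic six-nucleotide (6N) barcode. In bacteria it is maintained through a high-copy ColE1/pUC-type origin and selected with ampicillin via the bla gene. Remnants of a lac promoter/operator region lie in the plasmid backbone outside the viral unit.

The proviral cassette is flanked by 5′ and 3′ long terminal repeats from murine embryonic stem cell virus. It contains the MESV Psi packaging signal and a truncated MMLV gag fragment lacking its start codon, which together support efficient encapsidation of the vector RNA when viral proteins are supplied in trans by a packaging system. Downstream sits an EGFP coding sequence with no dedicated internal promoter annotated, so it is presumably expressed from the 5′ LTR. It is followed by a mouse PGK promoter driving puromycin N-acetyltransferase. Transduced cells are therefore both fluorescent and puromycin-selectable.

The barcode itself is not annotated in the feature table. The catalogue lists it as a synthetic insert cloned between a destroyed BglII site and a retained EcoRI site, and the construct name suggests it lies just upstream of GFP. After stable integration, the barcode gives a cell line variant a heritable DNA tag. According to the record, the plasmid is intended for making barcoded cell line variants, and the associated publication describes an in vivo multiplexed small-molecule screening platform. This is consistent with pooling differently barcoded populations and distinguishing them by sequencing.
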