LOCUS       Exported 7018 bp ds-DNA circular SYN 13-MAY-2021
DEFINITION  individual 6N barcode to make barcoded cell line variants.
ACCESSION   .
VERSION     .
KEYWORDS    MSCV-6NBC-GFP-PGK-Puro-Barcode68
SOURCE      synthetic DNA construct
  ORGANISM  synthetic DNA construct
REFERENCE   1 (bases 1 to 7018)
  AUTHORS   Gruner BM, Schulze CJ, Yang D, Ogasawara D, Dix MM, Rogers ZN,
            Chuang CH, McFarland CD, Chiou SH, Brown JM, Cravatt BF, Bogyo M,
            Winslow MM
  TITLE     An in vivo multiplexed small-molecule screening platform.
  JOURNAL   Nat Methods. 2016 Sep 12. doi: 10.1038/nmeth.3992.
  PUBMED    27617390
REFERENCE   2 (bases 1 to 7018)
  AUTHORS   .
  TITLE     Direct Submission
  JOURNAL   Exported May 13, 2021 from SnapGene Server 1.1.58
            http://www.snapgene.com
FEATURES             Location/Qualifiers
     source          1..7018
                     /organism="synthetic DNA construct"
                     /mol_type="other DNA"
     misc_feature    579..920
                     /label=MESV Psi
                     /note="packaging signal of murine embryonic stem cell
                     virus"
     CDS             987..1403
                     /label=gag (truncated)
                     /note="truncated Moloney murine leukemia virus (MMLV) gag
                     gene lacking the start codon"
     primer_bind     1333..1355
                     /label=pLXSN 5'
                     /note="Murine stem cell virus, forward primer. Also called
                     MSCV"
     primer_bind     1371..1387
                     /label=pBABE 5'
                     /note="Psi packaging signal, forward primer for pBABE
                     vectors"
     CDS             1427..2143
                     /codon_start=1
                     /product="enhanced GFP"
                     /label=EGFP
                     /translation="MVSKGEELFTGVVPILVELDGDVNGHKFSVSGEGEGDATYGKLTL
                     KFICTTGKLPVPWPTLVTTLTYGVQCFSRYPDHMKQHDFFKSAMPEGYVQERTIFFKDD
                     GNYKTRAEVKFEGDTLVNRIELKGIDFKEDGNILGHKLEYNYNSHNVYIMADKQKNGIK
                     VNFKIRHNIEDGSVQLADHYQQNTPIGDGPVLLPDNHYLSTQSALSKDPNEKRDHMVLL
                     EFVTAAGITLGMDELYK"
     primer_bind     complement(1472..1493)
                     /label=EGFP-N
                     /note="EGFP, reverse primer"
     primer_bind     complement(1733..1752)
                     /label=EXFP-R
                     /note="For distinguishing EGFP variants, reverse primer"
     primer_bind     2080..2101
                     /label=EGFP-C
                     /note="EGFP, forward primer"
     promoter        2161..2660
                     /label=PGK promoter
                     /note="mouse phosphoglycerate kinase 1 promoter"
     primer_bind     complement(2196..2219)
                     /label=MSCV-rev
                     /note="Murine stem cell virus, reverse primer"
     primer_bind     2593..2612
                     /label=mPGK-F
                     /note="Mouse PGK promoter, forward primer"
     CDS             2681..3280
                     /codon_start=1
                     /gene="pac from Streptomyces alboniger"
                     /product="puromycin N-acetyltransferase"
                     /label=PuroR
                     /note="confers resistance to puromycin"
                     /translation="MTEYKPTVRLATRDDVPRAVRTLAAAFADYPATRHTVDPDRHIER
                     VTELQELFLTRVGLDIGKVWVADDGAAVAVWTTPESVEAGAVFAEIGPRMAELSGSRLA
                     AQQQMEGLLAPHRPKEPAWFLATVGVSPDHQGKGLGSAVVLPGVEAAERAGVPAFLETS
                     APRNLPFYERLGFTVTADVEVPEGPRTWCMTRKPGA"
     primer_bind     complement(2681..2700)
                     /label=Puro-R
                     /note="Puromycin resistance gene, reverse primer. Also
                     called puro-variant-R"
     primer_bind     3177..3197
                     /label=Puro-F
                     /note="Puromycin resistance gene, forward primer"
     LTR             3380..3894
                     /label=3' LTR
                     /note="3' long terminal repeat from murine embryonic stem
                     cell virus"
     primer_bind     complement(4063..4079)
                     /label=M13 rev
                     /note="common sequencing primer, one of multiple similar
                     variants"
     primer_bind     complement(4063..4079)
                     /label=M13 Reverse
                     /note="In lacZ gene. Also called M13-rev"
     primer_bind     complement(4076..4098)
                     /label=M13/pUC Reverse
                     /note="In lacZ gene"
     protein_bind    4087..4103
                     /label=lac operator
                     /bound_moiety="lac repressor encoded by lacI"
                     /note="The lac repressor binds to the lac operator to
                     inhibit transcription in E. coli. This inhibition can be
                     relieved by adding lactose or
                     isopropyl-beta-D-thiogalactopyranoside (IPTG)."
     promoter        complement(4111..4141)
                     /label=lac promoter
                     /note="promoter for the E. coli lac operon"
     protein_bind    4156..4177
                     /label=CAP binding site
                     /bound_moiety="E. coli catabolite activator protein"
                     /note="CAP binding activates transcription in the presence
                     of cAMP."
     primer_bind     complement(4294..4311)
                     /label=L4440
                     /note="L4440 vector, forward primer"
     rep_origin      complement(4465..5053)
                     /direction=LEFT
                     /label=ori
                     /note="high-copy-number ColE1/pMB1/pBR322/pUC origin of
                     replication"
     primer_bind     complement(4545..4564)
                     /label=pBR322ori-F
                     /note="pBR322 origin, forward primer"
     CDS             complement(5224..6084)
                     /codon_start=1
                     /gene="bla"
                     /product="beta-lactamase"
                     /label=AmpR
                     /note="confers resistance to ampicillin, carbenicillin, and
                     related antibiotics"
                     /translation="MSIQHFRVALIPFFAAFCLPVFAHPETLVKVKDAEDQLGARVGYI
                     ELDLNSGKILESFRPEERFPMMSTFKVLLCGAVLSRIDAGQEQLGRRIHYSQNDLVEYS
                     PVTEKHLTDGMTVRELCSAAITMSDNTAANLLLTTIGGPKELTAFLHNMGDHVTRLDRW
                     EPELNEAIPNDERDTTMPVAMATTLRKLLTGELLTLASRQQLIDWMEADKVAGPLLRSA
                     LPAGWFIADKSGAGERGSRGIIAALGPDGKPSRIVVIYTTGSQATMDERNRQIAEIGAS
                     LIKHW"
     primer_bind     5847..5866
                     /label=Amp-R
                     /note="Ampicillin resistance gene, reverse primer"
     promoter        complement(6085..6189)
                     /gene="bla"
                     /label=AmpR promoter
     primer_bind     6257..6275
                     /label=pBRforEco
                     /note="pBR322 vectors, upsteam of EcoRI site, forward
                     primer"
     primer_bind     complement(6313..6335)
                     /label=pGEX 3'
                     /note="pGEX vectors, reverse primer"
     primer_bind     6435..6454
                     /label=pRS-marker
                     /note="pRS vectors, use to sequence yeast selectable
                     marker"
     primer_bind     6648..6670
                     /label=M13/pUC Forward
                     /note="In lacZ gene"
     primer_bind     6798..6817
                     /label=pBRrevBam
                     /note="pBR322 vectors, tet region, downstream of BamHI,
                     reverse primer"
     LTR             7017..515
                     /label=5' LTR
                     /note="5' long terminal repeat from murine embryonic stem
                     cell virus"
ORIGIN
        1 tgaaagaccc cacctgtagg tttggcaagc tagcttaagt aacgccattt tgcaaggcat
       61 ggaaaataca taactgagaa tagagaagtt cagatcaagg ttaggaacag agagacagca
      121 gaatatgggc caaacaggat atctgtggta agcagttcct gccccggctc agggccaaga
      181 acagatggtc cccagatgcg gtcccgccct cagcagtttc tagagaacca tcagatgttt
      241 ccagggtgcc ccaaggacct gaaatgaccc tgtgccttat ttgaactaac caatcagttc
      301 gcttctcgct tctgttcgcg cgcttctgct ccccgagctc aataaaagag cccacaaccc
      361 ctcactcggc gcgccagtcc tccgatagac tgcgtcgccc gggtacccgt attcccaata
      421 aagcctcttg ctgtttgcat ccgaatcgtg gactcgctga tccttgggag ggtctcctca
      481 gattgattga ctgcccacct cgggggtctt tcatttggag gttccaccga gatttggaga
      541 cccctgccca gggaccaccg acccccccgc cgggaggtaa gctggccagc ggtcgtttcg
      601 tgtctgtctc tgtctttgtg cgtgtttgtg ccggcatcta atgtttgcgc ctgcgtctgt
      661 actagttagc taactagctc tgtatctggc ggacccgtgg tggaactgac gagttctgaa
      721 cacccggccg caaccctggg agacgtccca gggactttgg gggccgtttt tgtggcccga
      781 cctgaggaag ggagtcgatg tggaatccga ccccgtcagg atatgtggtt ctggtaggag
      841 acgagaacct aaaacagttc ccgcctccgt ctgaattttt gctttcggtt tggaaccgaa
      901 gccgcgcgtc ttgtctgctg cagcgctgca gcatcgttct gtgttgtctc tgtctgactg
      961 tgtttctgta tttgtctgaa aattagggcc agactgttac cactccctta agtttgacct
     1021 taggtcactg gaaagatgtc gagcggatcg ctcacaacca gtcggtagat gtcaagaaga
     1081 gacgttgggt taccttctgc tctgcagaat ggccaacctt taacgtcgga tggccgcgag
     1141 acggcacctt taaccgagac ctcatcaccc aggttaagat caaggtcttt tcacctggcc
     1201 cgcatggaca cccagaccag gtcccctaca tcgtgacctg ggaagccttg gcttttgacc
     1261 cccctccctg ggtcaagccc tttgtacacc ctaagcctcc gcctcctctt cctccatccg
     1321 ccccgtctct cccccttgaa cctcctcgtt cgaccccgcc tcgatcctcc ctttatccag
     1381 ccctcactcc ttctctaggc gccggaatta gatccgataa tccaccatgg tgagcaaggg
     1441 cgaggagctg ttcaccgggg tggtgcccat cctggtcgag ctggacggcg acgtaaacgg
     1501 ccacaagttc agcgtgtccg gcgagggcga gggcgatgcc acctacggca agctgaccct
     1561 gaagttcatc tgcaccaccg gcaagctgcc cgtgccctgg cccaccctcg tgaccaccct
     1621 gacctacggc gtgcagtgct tcagccgcta ccccgaccac atgaagcagc acgacttctt
     1681 caagtccgcc atgcccgaag gctacgtcca ggagcgcacc atcttcttca aggacgacgg
     1741 caactacaag acccgcgccg aggtgaagtt cgagggcgac accctggtga accgcatcga
     1801 gctgaagggc atcgacttca aggaggacgg caacatcctg gggcacaagc tggagtacaa
     1861 ctacaacagc cacaacgtct atatcatggc cgacaagcag aagaacggca tcaaggtgaa
     1921 cttcaagatc cgccacaaca tcgaggacgg cagcgtgcag ctcgccgacc actaccagca
     1981 gaacaccccc atcggcgacg gccccgtgct gctgcccgac aaccactacc tgagcaccca
     2041 gtccgccctg agcaaagacc ccaacgagaa gcgcgatcac atggtcctgc tggagttcgt
     2101 gaccgccgcc gggatcactc tcggcatgga cgagctgtac aagtagcgga gaattctacc
     2161 gggtagggga ggcgcttttc ccaaggcagt ctggagcatg cgctttagca gccccgctgg
     2221 gcacttggcg ctacacaagt ggcctctggc ctcgcacaca ttccacatcc accggtaggc
     2281 gccaaccggc tccgttcttt ggtggcccct tcgcgccacc ttctactcct cccctagtca
     2341 ggaagttccc ccccgccccg cagctcgcgt cgtgcaggac gtgacaaatg gaagtagcac
     2401 gtctcactag tctcgtgcag atggacagca ccgctgagca atggaagcgg gtaggccttt
     2461 ggggcagcgg ccaatagcag ctttgctcct tcgctttctg ggctcagagg ctgggaaggg
     2521 gtgggtccgg gggcgggctc aggggcgggc tcaggggcgg ggcgggcgcc cgaaggtcct
     2581 ccggaggccc ggcattctgc acgcttcaaa agcgcacgtc tgccgcgctg ttctcctctt
     2641 cctcatctcc gggcctttcg acctgcagcc caagcttacc atgaccgagt acaagcccac
     2701 ggtgcgcctc gccacccgcg acgacgtccc cagggccgta cgcaccctcg ccgccgcgtt
     2761 cgccgactac cccgccacgc gccacaccgt cgatccggac cgccacatcg agcgggtcac
     2821 cgagctgcaa gaactcttcc tcacgcgcgt cgggctcgac atcggcaagg tgtgggtcgc
     2881 ggacgacggc gccgcggtgg cggtctggac cacgccggag agcgtcgaag cgggggcggt
     2941 gttcgccgag atcggcccgc gcatggccga gttgagcggt tcccggctgg ccgcgcagca
     3001 acagatggaa ggcctcctgg cgccgcaccg gcccaaggag cccgcgtggt tcctggccac
     3061 cgtcggcgtc tcgcccgacc accagggcaa gggtctgggc agcgccgtcg tgctccccgg
     3121 agtggaggcg gccgagcgcg ccggggtgcc cgccttcctg gagacctccg cgccccgcaa
     3181 cctccccttc tacgagcggc tcggcttcac cgtcaccgcc gacgtcgagg tgcccgaagg
     3241 accgcgcacc tggtgcatga cccgcaagcc cggtgcctga cgcccgcccc acgacccgca
     3301 gcgcccgacc gaaaggagcg cacgacccca tgcatcgata aaataaaaga ttttatttag
     3361 tctccagaaa aaggggggaa tgaaagaccc cacctgtagg tttggcaagc tagcttaagt
     3421 aacgccattt tgcaaggcat ggaaaataca taactgagaa tagagaagtt cagatcaagg
     3481 ttaggaacag agagacagca gaatatgggc caaacaggat atctgtggta agcagttcct
     3541 gccccggctc agggccaaga acagatggtc cccagatgcg gtcccgccct cagcagtttc
     3601 tagagaacca tcagatgttt ccagggtgcc ccaaggacct gaaatgaccc tgtgccttat
     3661 ttgaactaac caatcagttc gcttctcgct tctgttcgcg cgcttctgct ccccgagctc
     3721 aataaaagag cccacaaccc ctcactcggc gcgccagtcc tccgatagac tgcgtcgccc
     3781 gggtacccgt gtatccaata aaccctcttg cagttgcatc cgacttgtgg tctcgctgtt
     3841 ccttgggagg gtctcctctg agtgattgac tacccgtcag cgggggtctt tcatgggtaa
     3901 cagtttcttg aagttggaga acaacattct gagggtagga gtcgaatatt aagtaatcct
     3961 gactcaatta gccactgttt tgaatccaca tactccaata ctcctgaaat agttcattat
     4021 ggacagcgca gaagagctgg ggagaattaa ttcgtaatca tggtcatagc tgtttcctgt
     4081 gtgaaattgt tatccgctca caattccaca caacatacga gccggaagca taaagtgtaa
     4141 agcctggggt gcctaatgag tgagctaact cacattaatt gcgttgcgct cactgcccgc
     4201 tttccagtcg ggaaacctgt cgtgccagct gcattaatga atcggccaac gcgcggggag
     4261 aggcggtttg cgtattgggc gctcttccgc ttcctcgctc actgactcgc tgcgctcggt
     4321 cgttcggctg cggcgagcgg tatcagctca ctcaaaggcg gtaatacggt tatccacaga
     4381 atcaggggat aacgcaggaa agaacatgtg agcaaaaggc cagcaaaagg ccaggaaccg
     4441 taaaaaggcc gcgttgctgg cgtttttcca taggctccgc ccccctgacg agcatcacaa
     4501 aaatcgacgc tcaagtcaga ggtggcgaaa cccgacagga ctataaagat accaggcgtt
     4561 tccccctgga agctccctcg tgcgctctcc tgttccgacc ctgccgctta ccggatacct
     4621 gtccgccttt ctcccttcgg gaagcgtggc gctttctcat agctcacgct gtaggtatct
     4681 cagttcggtg taggtcgttc gctccaagct gggctgtgtg cacgaacccc ccgttcagcc
     4741 cgaccgctgc gccttatccg gtaactatcg tcttgagtcc aacccggtaa gacacgactt
     4801 atcgccactg gcagcagcca ctggtaacag gattagcaga gcgaggtatg taggcggtgc
     4861 tacagagttc ttgaagtggt ggcctaacta cggctacact agaaggacag tatttggtat
     4921 ctgcgctctg ctgaagccag ttaccttcgg aaaaagagtt ggtagctctt gatccggcaa
     4981 acaaaccacc gctggtagcg gtggtttttt tgtttgcaag cagcagatta cgcgcagaaa
     5041 aaaaggatct caagaagatc ctttgatctt ttctacgggg tctgacgctc agtggaacga
     5101 aaactcacgt taagggattt tggtcatgag attatcaaaa aggatcttca cctagatcct
     5161 tttaaattaa aaatgaagtt ttaaatcaat ctaaagtata tatgagtaaa cttggtctga
     5221 cagttaccaa tgcttaatca gtgaggcacc tatctcagcg atctgtctat ttcgttcatc
     5281 catagttgcc tgactccccg tcgtgtagat aactacgata cgggagggct taccatctgg
     5341 ccccagtgct gcaatgatac cgcgagaccc acgctcaccg gctccagatt tatcagcaat
     5401 aaaccagcca gccggaaggg ccgagcgcag aagtggtcct gcaactttat ccgcctccat
     5461 ccagtctatt aattgttgcc gggaagctag agtaagtagt tcgccagtta atagtttgcg
     5521 caacgttgtt gccattgcta caggcatcgt ggtgtcacgc tcgtcgtttg gtatggcttc
     5581 attcagctcc ggttcccaac gatcaaggcg agttacatga tcccccatgt tgtgcaaaaa
     5641 agcggttagc tccttcggtc ctccgatcgt tgtcagaagt aagttggccg cagtgttatc
     5701 actcatggtt atggcagcac tgcataattc tcttactgtc atgccatccg taagatgctt
     5761 ttctgtgact ggtgagtact caaccaagtc attctgagaa tagtgtatgc ggcgaccgag
     5821 ttgctcttgc ccggcgtcaa tacgggataa taccgcgcca catagcagaa ctttaaaagt
     5881 gctcatcatt ggaaaacgtt cttcggggcg aaaactctca aggatcttac cgctgttgag
     5941 atccagttcg atgtaaccca ctcgtgcacc caactgatct tcagcatctt ttactttcac
     6001 cagcgtttct gggtgagcaa aaacaggaag gcaaaatgcc gcaaaaaagg gaataagggc
     6061 gacacggaaa tgttgaatac tcatactctt cctttttcaa tattattgaa gcatttatca
     6121 gggttattgt ctcatgagcg gatacatatt tgaatgtatt tagaaaaata aacaaatagg
     6181 ggttccgcgc acatttcccc gaaaagtgcc acctgacgtc taagaaacca ttattatcat
     6241 gacattaacc tataaaaata ggcgtatcac gaggcccttt cgtctcgcgc gtttcggtga
     6301 tgacggtgaa aacctctgac acatgcagct cccggagacg gtcacagctt gtctgtaagc
     6361 ggatgccggg agcagacaag cccgtcaggg cgcgtcagcg ggtgttggcg ggtgtcgggg
     6421 ctggcttaac tatgcggcat cagagcagat tgtactgaga gtgcaccata tgcggtgtga
     6481 aataccgcac agatgcgtaa ggagaaaata ccgcatcagg cgccattcgc cattcaggct
     6541 gcgcaactgt tgggaagggc gatcggtgcg ggcctcttcg ctattacgcc agctggcgaa
     6601 agggggatgt gctgcaaggc gattaagttg ggtaacgcca gggttttccc agtcacgacg
     6661 ttgtaaaacg acggcgcaag gaatggtgca tgcaaggaga tggcgcccaa cagtcccccg
     6721 gccacggggc ctgccaccat acccacgccg aaacaagcgc tcatgagccc gaagtggcga
     6781 gcccgatctt ccccatcggt gatgtcggcg atataggcgc cagcaaccgc acctgtggcg
     6841 ccggtgatgc cggccacgat gcgtccggcg tagaggcgat tagtccaatt tgttaaagac
     6901 aggatatcag tggtccaggc tctagttttg actcaacaat atcaccagct gaagcctata
     6961 gagtacgagc catagataaa ataaaagatt ttatttagtc tccagaaaaa ggggggaa
//
