>Addgene plasmid #83745 | MSCV-6NBC-GFP-PGK-Puro-Barcode68 | addgene partial sequence | sequence record 165474 | pLXSN5 5'-CCCTTGAACCTCCTCGTTCGACC-3'
CAGCCCTCACTCCTTCTCTAGGCGCCGGAATTAGATCCGATAATCCACCATGGTGAGCAAGGGCGAGGAG
CTGTTCACCGGGGTGGTGCCCATCCTGGTCGAGCTGGACGGCGACGTAAACGGCCACAAGTTCAGCGTGT
CCGGCGAGGGCGAGGGCGATGCCACCTACGGCAAGCTGACCCTGAAGTTCATCTGCACCACCGGCAAGCT
GCCCGTGCCCTGGCCCACCCTCGTGACCACCCTGACCTACGGCGTGCAGTGCTTCAGCCGCTACCCCGAC
CACATGAAGCAGCACGACTTCTTCAAGTCCGCCATGCCCGAAGGCTACGTCCAGGAGCGCACCATCTTCT
TCAAGGACGACGGCAACTACAAGACCCGCGCCGAGGTGAAGTTCGAGGGCGACACCCTGGTGAACCGCAT
CGAGCTGAAGGGCATCGACTTCAAGGAGGACGGCAACATCCTGGGGCACAAGCTGGAGTACAACTACAAC
AGCCACAACGTCTATATCATGGCCGACAAGCAGAAGAACGGCATCAAGGTGAACTTCAAGATCCGCCACA
ACATCGAGGACGGCAGCGTGCAGCTCGCCGACCACTACCAGCAGAACACCCCCATCGGCGACGGCCCCGT
GCTGCTGCCCGACAACCACTACCTGAGCACCCAGTCCGCCCTGAGCAAAGACCCCAACGAGAAGCGCGAT
CACATGGTCCTGCTGGAGTTCGTGACCGCCGCCGGGATCACTCTCGGCATGGACGAGCTGTACAAGTAGC
GGAGAATTCTACCGGGTAGGGGAGGCGCTTTTCCCAAGGCAGTCTGGAGCATGCGCTTTAG
